Addgene plasmid #78703: BC-A1-015
Purpose: A weak promoter drives the expression of a hypersensitive luxR mutant, which regulates expression of LVA-tagged GFP under the control of a weak RBS.
Depositing lab: Brian Chow. Depositing organization: University of Pennsylvania. Publication: Toolbox for Exploring Modular Gene Regulation in Synthetic Biology Training. Magaraci MS, Bermudez JG, Yogish D, Pak DH, Mollov V, Tycko J, Issadore D, Mannickarottu SG, Chow BY. ACS Synth Biol. 2016 Apr 25. 10.1021/acssynbio.6b00057 PubMed 27111289.
Backbone
  Vector backbone: pSB1C3
  Backbone manufacturer: Registry of Standardized Biological Parts
  Backbone size w/o insert (bp): 2047
  Total vector size (bp): 4131
  Vector type: Synthetic Biology
Growth in bacteria
  Bacterial resistance: Chloramphenicol, 25 μg/mL
  Growth temperature: 37°C
  Growth strain: NEB Turbo
  Growth instructions: Reporter gene expression can also be assayed at room temperature (~25C).
  Copy number: High Copy
Gene/Insert
  Gene/Insert name: BBa_J23109-BBa_B0034-luxR(G2F)-Terminator-pLux-BBa_B0033-GFP(LVA)-Terminator
  Species: Synthetic
  Insert size (bp): 2084
  Cloning method: Gibson Cloning
  Sequencing primers: 5′ tgccacctgacgtctaagaa (VF2); 3′ attaccgcctttgagtgagc (VR)
Terms and licenses: Academic/Nonprofit Terms; Industry Terms: Not Available to Industry
How to cite: BC-A1-015 was a gift from Brian Chow (Addgene plasmid # 78703 ; http://n2t.net/addgene:78703 ; RRID:Addgene_78703)
