[The description below was written by a language model from this plasmid's Addgene catalogue record and pLannotate feature annotations shown in this document.]
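Description:
BC-A1-015 is a synthetic biology plasmid built on the pSB1C3 BioBrick backbone from the Registry of Standard Biological Parts. It is maintained in E. coli at high copy through a ColE1/pUC-type origin and selected with chloramphenicol via the cat gene and its native promoter. The backbone is insulated by flanking terminators (lambda t0, a his operon terminator and a further putative bacterial terminator). The catalogue lists a total size of about 4.1 kb, of which roughly 2.1 kb is the Gibson-assembled insert. The sequenced record is a few bases shorter than the stated total.

The insert is a two-module quorum-sensing receiver circuit. In the first module, the weak constitutive Anderson promoter BBa_J23109 and the BBa_B0034 ribosome binding site drive a hypersensitive mutant, G2F, of LuxR, the Aliivibrio fischeri transcriptional activator that binds the acyl-homoserine lactone autoinducer. This module is closed by an rrnB T1/T7Te double terminator. In the second module, the LuxR-responsive pLux promoter and the weak BBa_B0033 RBS control GFP fused to an LVA-variant ssrA tag, which targets the protein to ClpXP/ClpAP proteolysis and shortens its lifetime so that fluorescence follows promoter activity more closely. A second double terminator follows.

The automated annotation labels the promoter as a fragment of J23119 and the reporter as hfriFP. These are probably similarity matches to the related Anderson promoter and to GFP named in the catalogue entry, and pLux and the RBS parts are not annotated at all. The plasmid belongs to a toolbox of modular gene-regulation constructs designed for synthetic biology teaching, in which promoter strength, RBS strength and regulator sensitivity are varied to show their effects on inducible reporter output.
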