Features (pLannotate 1.2.2; 14 found; start..end, strand, type, name):
      1..714     +  CDS            hfriFP: hfriFP is a fluorescent protein published in 2013, derived from Herbaspirillum frisingense.
    715..747     +  CDS            ssrA tag (LVA): C-terminal peptide that mediates degradation in bacteria through the ClpXP and ClpAP proteases (McGinness et al., 2006) mutant LVA variant that confers accelerated degradation under some conditions (Andersen et al., 1998)
    801..872     +  terminator     rrnB T1 terminator: transcription terminator T1 from the E. coli rrnB gene
    888..915     +  terminator     T7Te terminator: phage T7 early transcription terminator
    937..994     +  terminator     his operon terminator: This putative transcriptin terminator from the E. coli his operon has a 2-bp deletion introduced during synthesis. Its efficiency has not been determined.
   1189..1777    -  rep_origin     ori: high-copy-number ColE1/pMB1/pBR322/pUC origin of replication
   1960..2054    -  terminator     lambda t0 terminator: transcription terminator from phage lambda
   2078..2734    -  CDS            cat: CAT_ECOLX - Experimental evidence at protein level: Swiss-Prot protein existence level 1. This enzyme is an effector of chloramphenicol resistance in bacteria. From Escherichia coli. This protein is used as a marker in many commonly used cloning vectors, such as pACYC184.
   2735..2832    -  promoter       cat promoter: promoter of the E. coli cat gene encoding chloramphenicol acetyltransferase
   2918..2961    -  terminator     bacterial terminator: putative bacterial transcription terminator
   2974..2993    +  promoter       J23119(SpeI) promoter (fragment): bacterial promoter (Registry of Standard Biological Parts BBa J23119) modified to end with an SpeI site
   3030..3779    +  CDS            luxR: LUXR_ALIFS - Experimental evidence at protein level: Swiss-Prot protein existence level 1. Transcriptional activator of the bioluminescence operon. Binds to the OHHL autoinducer. From Aliivibrio fischeri (Vibrio fischeri).
   3835..3906    +  terminator     rrnB T1 terminator: transcription terminator T1 from the E. coli rrnB gene
   3922..3949    +  terminator     T7Te terminator: phage T7 early transcription terminator
>Addgene plasmid #78703 | BC-A1-015 | addgene full sequence | sequence record 171060 | Addgene NGS Result
ATGCGTAAAGGAGAAGAACTTTTCACTGGAGTTGTCCCAATTCTTGTTGAATTAGATGGTGATGTTAATG
GGCACAAATTTTCTGTCAGTGGAGAGGGTGAAGGTGATGCAACATACGGAAAACTTACCCTTAAATTTAT
TTGCACTACTGGAAAACTACCTGTTCCATGGCCAACACTTGTCACTACTTTCGGTTATGGTGTTCAATGC
TTTGCGAGATACCCAGATCACATGAAACAGCATGACTTTTTCAAGAGTGCCATGCCCGAAGGTTATGTAC
AGGAAAGAACTATATTTTTCAAAGATGACGGGAACTACAAGACACGTGCTGAAGTCAAGTTTGAAGGTGA
TACCCTTGTTAATAGAATCGAGTTAAAAGGTATTGATTTTAAAGAAGATGGAAACATTCTTGGACACAAA
TTGGAATACAACTATAACTCACACAATGTATACATCATGGCAGACAAACAAAAGAATGGAATCAAAGTTA
ACTTCAAAATTAGACACAACATTGAAGATGGAAGCGTTCAACTAGCAGACCATTATCAACAAAATACTCC
AATTGGCGATGGCCCTGTCCTTTTACCAGACAACCATTACCTGTCCACACAATCTGCCCTTTCGAAAGAT
CCCAACGAAAAGAGAGACCACATGGTCCTTCTTGAGTTTGTAACAGCTGCTGGGATTACACATGGCATGG
ATGAACTATACAAAGCTGCAAACGACGAAAACTACGCTTTAGTAGCTTAATAATCTAGACACTGATAGTG
CTAGTGTAGATCACTACTAGAGCCAGGCATCAAATAAAACGAAAGGCTCAGTCGAAAGACTGGGCCTTTC
GTTTTATCTGTTGTTTGTCGGTGAACGCTCTCTACTAGAGTCACACTGGCTCACCTTCGGGTGGGCCTTT
CTGCGTTTATACCCGGGTACTAGAGGTCCGGCAAAAAAGGGCAAGGTGTCACCACCCTGCCCTTTTTCTT
TAAAACCGAAAAGATTACTTCGCGTTATGCAGGCTTCCTCGCTCACTGACTCGCTGCGCTCGGTCGTTCG
GCTGCGGCGAGCGGTATCAGCTCACTCAAAGGCGGTAATACGGTTATCCACAGAATCAGGGGATAACGCA
GGAAAGAACATGTGAGCAAAAGGCCAGCAAAAGGCCAGGAACCGTAAAAAGGCCGCGTTGCTGGCGTTTT
TCCACAGGCTCCGCCCCCCTGACGAGCATCACAAAAATCGACGCTCAAGTCAGAGGTGGCGAAACCCGAC
AGGACTATAAAGATACCAGGCGTTTCCCCCTGGAAGCTCCCTCGTGCGCTCTCCTGTTCCGACCCTGCCG
CTTACCGGATACCTGTCCGCCTTTCTCCCTTCGGGAAGCGTGGCGCTTTCTCATAGCTCACGCTGTAAGT
ATCTCAGTTCGGTGTAGGTCGTTCGCTCCAAGCTGGGCTGTGTGCACGAACCCCCCGTTCAGCCCGACCG
CTGCGCCTTATCCGGTAACTATCGTCTTGAGTCCAACCCGGTAAGACACGACTTATCGCCACTGGCAGCA
GCCACTGGTAACAGGATTAGCAGAGCGAGGTATGTAGGCGGTGCTACAGAGTTCTTGAAGTGGTGGCCTA
ACTACGGCTACACTAGAAGAACAGTATTTGGTATCTGCGCTCTGCTGAAGCCAGTTACCTTCGGAAAAAG
AGTTGGTAGCTCTTGATCCGGCAAACAAACCACCGCTGGTAGCGGTGGTTTTTTTGTTTGCAAGCAGCAG
ATTACGCGCAGAAAAAAAGGATCTCAAGAAGATCCTTTGATCTTTTCTACGGGGTCAGACGCTCAGTGGA
ACGAAAACTCACGTTAAGGGATTTTGGTCATGAGATTATCAAAAAGGATCTTCACCTAGATCCTTTTAAA
TTAAAAATGAAGTTTTAAATCAATCTAAAGTATATATGAGTAAACTTGGTCTGACAGCTCGAGGCTTGGA
TTCTCACCAATAAAAAACGCCCGGCGGCAACCGAGCGTTCTGAACAAATCCAGATGGAGTTCTGAGGTCA
TTACTGGATCTATCAACAGGAGTCCAAGCGAGCTCGATATCAAATTACGCCCCGCCCTGCCACTCATCGC
AGTACTGTTGTAATTCATTAAGCATTCTGCCGACATGGAAGCCATCACAAACGGCATGATGAACCTGAAT
CGCCAGCGGCATCAGCACCTTGTCGCCTTGCGTATAATATTTGCCCATGGTGAAAACGGGGGCGAAGAAG
TTGTCCATATTGGCCACGTTTAAATCAAAACTGGTGAAACTCACCCAGGGATTGGCTGAGACGAAAAACA
TATTCTCAATAAACCCTTTAGGGAAATAGGCCAGGTTTTCACCGTAACACGCCACATCTTGCGAATATAT
GTGTAGAAACTGCCGGAAATCGTCGTGGTATTCACTCCAGAGCGATGAAAACGTTTCAGTTTGCTCATGG
AAAACGGTGTAACAAGGGTGAACACTATCCCATATCACCAGCTCACCGTCTTTCATTGCCATACGAAATT
CCGGATGAGCATTCATCAGGCGGGCAAGAATGTGAATAAAGGCCGGATAAAACTTGTGCTTATTTTTCTT
TACGGTCTTTAAAAAGGCCGTAATATCCAGCTGAACGGTCTGGTTATAGGTACATTGAGCAACTGACTGA
AATGCCTCAAAATGTTCTTTACGATGCCATTGGGATATATCAACGGTGGTATATCCAGTGATTTTTTTCT
CCATTTTAGCTTCCTTAGCTCCTGAAAATCTCGATAACTCAAAAAATACGCCCGGTAGTGATCTTATTTC
ATTATGGTGAAAGTTGGAACCTCTTACGTGCCCGATCAACTCGAGTGCCACCTGACGTCTAAGAAACCAT
TATTATCATGACATTAACCTATAAAAATAGGCGTATCACGAGGCAGAATTTCAGATAAAAAAAATCCTTA
GCTTTCGCTAAGGATGATTTCTGGCTGCAGTTTACAGCTAGCTCAGTCCTAGGGACTGTGCTAGCGGATC
CAAAGAGGAGAAAGAATTCATGAAAAACATAAATGCCGACGACACATACAGAATAATTAATAAAATTAAA
GCGTGTAGAAGCAATAATGATATTAATCAATGCTTATCTGATATGGCTAAAATGGTACATTGTGAATATT
ATTTACTCGCGTTCATTTATCCTCATTCTATGGTTAAATCAGATATTTCAATCCTAGATAATTACCCTAA
AAAATGGAGGCAATATTATGATGACGCTAATTTAATAAAATATGATCCTATAGTAGATTATTCTAACTCC
AATCATTCACCAATTAATTGGAATATATTTGAAAACAATGCTGTAAATAAAAAATCTCCAAATGTAATTA
AAGAAGCGAAAACAGCAGGTCTTATCACTGGGTTTAGTTTCCCTATTCATACGGCTAACAATGGCTTCGG
AATGCTTAGTTTTGCACATTCAGAAAAAGACAACTATATAGATAGTTTATTTTTACATGCGTGTATGAAC
ATACCATTAATTGTTCCTTCTCTAGTTGATAATTATCGAAAAATAAATATAGCAAATAATAAATCAAACA
ACGATTTAACCAAAAGAGAAAAAGAATGTTTAGCGTGGGCATGCGAAGGAAAAAGCTCTTGGGATATTTC
AAAAATATTAGGTTGCAGTGAGCGTACTGTCACTTTCCATTTAACCAATGCGCAAATGAAACTCAATACA
ACAAACCGCTGCCAAAGTATTTCTAAAGCAATTTTAACAGGAGCAATTGATTGCCCATACTTTAAAAATT
AATAAGCGGCCGCCACTGATAGTGCTAGTGTAGATCACTACTAGAGCCAGGCATCAAATAAAACGAAAGG
CTCAGTCGAAAGACTGGGCCTTTCGTTTTATCTGTTGTTTGTCGGTGAACGCTCTCTACTAGAGTCACAC
TGGCTCACCTTCGGGTGGGCCTTTCTGCGTTTATAGGTACCTACTAGAGAGGTTCTGTTAAGTAACTGAA
CCCAATGTCGTTAGTGACGCTTACCTCTTAAGAGGTCACTGACCTAACAAAGCTTACCTGTAGGATCGTA
CAGGTTTACGCAAGAAAATGGTTTGTTATAGTCGAATAAAACTAGTTCACACAGGACTAGCAT
